LOCUS       Exported 10073 bp ds-DNA circular SYN 12-MAY-2021
DEFINITION  D435C/E945C in cysteine-free (C80S/C574S) S. pyogenes Cas9
            expression plasmid, lobe closure FRET construct.
ACCESSION   .
VERSION     .
KEYWORDS    pSHS293
SOURCE      synthetic DNA construct
  ORGANISM  synthetic DNA construct
REFERENCE   1 (bases 1 to 10073)
  AUTHORS   Sternberg SH, LaFrance B, Kaplan M, Doudna JA
  TITLE     Conformational control of DNA target cleavage by CRISPR-Cas9.
  JOURNAL   Nature. 2015 Nov 5;527(7576):110-3. doi: 10.1038/nature15544. Epub
            2015 Oct 28.
  PUBMED    26524520
REFERENCE   2 (bases 1 to 10073)
  AUTHORS   .
  TITLE     Direct Submission
  JOURNAL   Exported May 12, 2021 from SnapGene Server 1.1.58
            http://www.snapgene.com
FEATURES             Location/Qualifiers
     source          1..10073
                     /organism="synthetic DNA construct"
                     /mol_type="other DNA"
     primer_bind     213..230
                     /label=L4440
                     /note="L4440 vector, forward primer"
     misc_feature    245..384
                     /label=bom
                     /note="basis of mobility region from pBR322"
     primer_bind     complement(310..329)
                     /label=pRS-marker
                     /note="pRS vectors, use to sequence yeast selectable
                     marker"
     primer_bind     470..492
                     /label=pGEX 3'
                     /note="pGEX vectors, reverse primer"
     CDS             complement(486..677)
                     /codon_start=1
                     /gene="rop"
                     /product="Rop protein, which maintains plasmids at low copy
                     number"
                     /label=rop
                     /translation="MTKQEKTALNMARFIRSQTLTLLEKLNELDADEQADICESLHDHA
                     DELYRSCLARFGDDGENL"
     primer_bind     2135..2154
                     /label=pBRrevBam
                     /note="pBR322 vectors, tet region, downstream of BamHI,
                     reverse primer"
     primer_bind     2238..2257
                     /label=T7
                     /note="T7 promoter, forward primer"
     promoter        2238..2256
                     /label=T7 promoter
                     /note="promoter for bacteriophage T7 RNA polymerase"
     RBS             2345..2367
                     /note="efficient ribosome binding site from bacteriophage
                     T7 gene 10 (Olins and Rangwala, 1989)"
     CDS             2387..2416
                     /codon_start=1
                     /product="10xHis affinity tag"
                     /label=10xHis
                     /translation="HHHHHHHHHH"
     CDS             2426..3526
                     /codon_start=1
                     /gene="malE (mutated)"
                     /product="maltose binding protein from E. coli"
                     /label=MBP
                     /note="This version of the gene does not encode a signal
                     sequence, so MBP will remain in the cytosol."
                     /translation="MKIEEGKLVIWINGDKGYNGLAEVGKKFEKDTGIKVTVEHPDKLE
                     EKFPQVAATGDGPDIIFWAHDRFGGYAQSGLLAEITPDKAFQDKLYPFTWDAVRYNGKL
                     IAYPIAVEALSLIYNKDLLPNPPKTWEEIPALDKELKAKGKSALMFNLQEPYFTWPLIA
                     ADGGYAFKYENGKYDIKDVGVDNAGAKAGLTFLVDLIKNKHMNADTDYSIAEAAFNKGE
                     TAMTINGPWAWSNIDTSKVNYGVTVLPTFKGQPSKPFVGVLSAGINAASPNKELAKEFL
                     ENYLLTDEGLEAVNKDKPLGAVALKSYEEELAKDPRIAATMENAQKGEIMPNIPQMSAF
                     WYAVRTAVINAASGRQTVDEALKDAQT"
     primer_bind     3500..3523
                     /label=MBP-F
                     /note="Maltose binding protein, forward primer"
     CDS             3581..3601
                     /codon_start=1
                     /product="tobacco etch virus (TEV) protease recognition and
                     cleavage site"
                     /label=TEV site
                     /translation="ENLYFQS"
     CDS             3608..7714
                     /codon_start=1
                     /product="Cas9 (Csn1) endonuclease from the Streptococcus
                     pyogenes Type II CRISPR/Cas system"
                     /label=Cas9
                     /note="generates RNA-guided double strand breaks in DNA"
                     /translation="MDKKYSIGLDIGTNSVGWAVITDEYKVPSKKFKVLGNTDRHSIKK
                     NLIGALLFDSGETAEATRLKRTARRRYTRRKNRISYLQEIFSNEMAKVDDSFFHRLEES
                     FLVEEDKKHERHPIFGNIVDEVAYHEKYPTIYHLRKKLVDSTDKADLRLIYLALAHMIK
                     FRGHFLIEGDLNPDNSDVDKLFIQLVQTYNQLFEENPINASGVDAKAILSARLSKSRRL
                     ENLIAQLPGEKKNGLFGNLIALSLGLTPNFKSNFDLAEDAKLQLSKDTYDDDLDNLLAQ
                     IGDQYADLFLAAKNLSDAILLSDILRVNTEITKAPLSASMIKRYDEHHQDLTLLKALVR
                     QQLPEKYKEIFFDQSKNGYAGYIDGGASQEEFYKFIKPILEKMDGTEELLVKLNREDLL
                     RKQRTFDNGSIPHQIHLGELHAILRRQEDFYPFLKCNREKIEKILTFRIPYYVGPLARG
                     NSRFAWMTRKSEETITPWNFEEVVDKGASAQSFIERMTNFDKNLPNEKVLPKHSLLYEY
                     FTVYNELTKVKYVTEGMRKPAFLSGEQKKAIVDLLFKTNRKVTVKQLKEDYFKKIESFD
                     SVEISGVEDRFNASLGTYHDLLKIIKDKDFLDNEENEDILEDIVLTLTLFEDREMIEER
                     LKTYAHLFDDKVMKQLKRRRYTGWGRLSRKLINGIRDKQSGKTILDFLKSDGFANRNFM
                     QLIHDDSLTFKEDIQKAQVSGQGDSLHEHIANLAGSPAIKKGILQTVKVVDELVKVMGR
                     HKPENIVIEMARENQTTQKGQKNSRERMKRIEEGIKELGSQILKEHPVENTQLQNEKLY
                     LYYLQNGRDMYVDQELDINRLSDYDVDHIVPQSFLKDDSIDNKVLTRSDKNRGKSDNVP
                     SEEVVKKMKNYWRQLLNAKLITQRKFDNLTKAERGGLSELDKAGFIKRQLVETRQITKH
                     VAQILDSRMNTKYDCNDKLIREVKVITLKSKLVSDFRKDFQFYKVREINNYHHAHDAYL
                     NAVVGTALIKKYPKLESEFVYGDYKVYDVRKMIAKSEQEIGKATAKYFFYSNIMNFFKT
                     EITLANGEIRKRPLIETNGETGEIVWDKGRDFATVRKVLSMPQVNIVKKTEVQTGGFSK
                     ESILPKRNSDKLIARKKDWDPKKYGGFDSPTVAYSVLVVAKVEKGKSKKLKSVKELLGI
                     TIMERSSFEKNPIDFLEAKGYKEVKKDLIIKLPKYSLFELENGRKRMLASAGELQKGNE
                     LALPSKYVNFLYLASHYEKLKGSPEDNEQKQLFVEQHKHYLDEIIEQISEFSKRVILAD
                     ANLDKVLSAYNKHRDKPIREQAENIIHLFTLTNLGAPAAFKYFDTTIDRKRYTSTKEVL
                     DATLIHQSITGLYETRIDLSQLGGD"
     primer_bind     complement(7840..7858)
                     /label=T7 Term
                     /note="T7 terminator, reverse primer"
     terminator      7854..7901
                     /label=T7 terminator
                     /note="transcription terminator for bacteriophage T7 RNA
                     polymerase"
     promoter        complement(8267..8295)
                     /label=tet promoter
                     /note="E. coli promoter for tetracycline efflux protein
                     gene"
     primer_bind     complement(8322..8340)
                     /label=pBRforEco
                     /note="pBR322 vectors, upsteam of EcoRI site, forward
                     primer"
     promoter        8408..8512
                     /gene="bla"
                     /label=AmpR promoter
     CDS             8513..9373
                     /codon_start=1
                     /gene="bla"
                     /product="beta-lactamase"
                     /label=AmpR
                     /note="confers resistance to ampicillin, carbenicillin, and
                     related antibiotics"
                     /translation="MSIQHFRVALIPFFAAFCLPVFAHPETLVKVKDAEDQLGARVGYI
                     ELDLNSGKILESFRPEERFPMMSTFKVLLCGAVLSR?DAGQEQLGRRIHYSQNDLVEYS
                     PVTEKHLTDGMTVRELCSAAITMSDNTAANLLLTTIGGPKELTAFLHNMGDHVTRLDRW
                     EPELNEAIPNDERDTTMP?AMATTLRKLLTGELLTLASRQQLIDWMEADKVAGPLLRSA
                     LPAGWFIADKSGAGERGSRGIIAALGPDGKPSRIVVIYTTGSQATMDERNRQIAEIGAS
                     LIKHW"
     primer_bind     complement(8731..8750)
                     /label=Amp-R
                     /note="Ampicillin resistance gene, reverse primer"
     rep_origin      9544..59
                     /direction=RIGHT
                     /label=ori
                     /note="high-copy-number ColE1/pMB1/pBR322/pUC origin of
                     replication"
     primer_bind     10033..10052
                     /label=pBR322ori-F
                     /note="pBR322 origin, forward primer"
ORIGIN
        1 acctctgact tgagcgtcga tttttgtgat gctcgtcagg ggggcggagc ctatggaaaa
       61 acgccagcaa cgcggccttt ttacggttcc tggccttttg ctggcctttt gctcacatgt
      121 tctttcctgc gttatcccct gattctgtgg ataaccgtat taccgccttt gagtgagctg
      181 ataccgctcg ccgcagccga acgaccgagc gcagcgagtc agtgagcgag gaagcggaag
      241 agcgcctgat gcggtatttt ctccttacgc atctgtgcgg tatttcacac cgcaatggtg
      301 cactctcagt acaatctgct ctgatgccgc atagttaagc cagtatacac tccgctatcg
      361 ctacgtgact gggtcatggc tgcgccccga cacccgccaa cacccgctga cgcgccctga
      421 cgggcttgtc tgctcccggc atccgcttac agacaagctg tgaccgtctc cgggagctgc
      481 atgtgtcaga ggttttcacc gtcatcaccg aaacgcgcga ggcagctgcg gtaaagctca
      541 tcagcgtggt cgtgaagcga ttcacagatg tctgcctgtt catccgcgtc cagctcgttg
      601 agtttctcca gaagcgttaa tgtctggctt ctgataaagc gggccatgtt aagggcggtt
      661 ttttcctgtt tggtcactga tgcctccgtg taagggggat ttctgttcat gggggtaatg
      721 ataccgatga aacgagagag gatgctcacg atacgggtta ctgatgatga acatgcccgg
      781 ttactggaac gtcgtgaggg taaacaactg gcggtatgga tgcggcggga ccagagaaaa
      841 atcactcagg gtcaatgcca gcgcttcgtt aatacagatg taggtgttcc acagggtagc
      901 cagcagcatc ctgcgatgca gatccggaac ataatggtgc agggcgctga cttccgcgtt
      961 tccagacttt acgaaacacg gaaaccgaag accattcatg ttgttgctca ggtcgcagac
     1021 gttttgcagc agcagtcgct tcacgttcgc tcgcgtatcg gtgattcatt ctgctaacca
     1081 gtaaggcaac cccgccagcc tagccgggtc ctcaacgaca ggagcacgat catgcgcacc
     1141 cgtggccagg acccaacgct gcccgagatg cgccgcgtgc ggctgctgga gatggcggac
     1201 gcgatggata tgttctgcca agggttggtt tgcgcattca cagttctccg caagaattga
     1261 ttggctccaa ttcttggagt ggtgaatccg ttagcgaggt gccgccggct tccattcagg
     1321 tcgaggtggc ccggctccat gcaccgcgac gcaacgcggg gaggcagaca aggtataggg
     1381 cggcgcctac aatccatgcc aacccgttcc atgtgctcgc cgaggcggca taaatcgccg
     1441 tgacgatcag cggtccaatg atcgaagtta ggctggtaag agccgcgagc gatccttgaa
     1501 gctgtccctg atggtcgtca tctacctgcc tggacagcat ggcctgcaac gcgggcatcc
     1561 cgatgccgcc ggaagcgaga agaatcataa tggggaaggc catccagcct cgcgtcgcga
     1621 acgccagcaa gacgtagccc agcgcgtcgg ccgccatgcc ggcgataatg gcctgcttct
     1681 cgccgaaacg tttggtggcg ggaccagtga cgaaggcttg agcgagggcg tgcaagattc
     1741 cgaataccgc aagcgacagg ccgatcatcg tcgcgctcca gcgaaagcgg tcctcgccga
     1801 aaatgaccca gagcgctgcc ggcacctgtc ctacgagttg catgataaag aagacagtca
     1861 taagtgcggc gacgatagtc atgccccgcg cccaccggaa ggagctgact gggttgaagg
     1921 ctctcaaggg catcggtcga cgctctccct tatgcgactc ctgcattagg aagcagccca
     1981 gtagtaggtt gaggccgttg agcaccgccg ccgcaaggaa tggtgcatgc aaggagatgg
     2041 cgcccaacag tcccccggcc acggggcctg ccaccatacc cacgccgaaa caagcgctca
     2101 tgagcccgaa gtggcgagcc cgatcttccc catcggtgat gtcggcgata taggcgccag
     2161 caaccgcacc tgtggcgccg gtgatgccgg ccacgatgcg tccggcgtag aggatcgaga
     2221 tctcgatccc gcgaaattaa tacgactcac tatagggaga ccacaacggt ttccctctag
     2281 tgccggctcc ggagagctct ttaattaagc ggccgccctg caggactcga gttctagaaa
     2341 taattttgtt taactttaag aaggagatat acatatgaaa tcttctcacc atcaccatca
     2401 ccatcaccat caccatggtt cttctatgaa aatcgaagaa ggtaaactgg taatctggat
     2461 taacggcgat aaaggctata acggtctcgc tgaagtcggt aagaaattcg agaaagatac
     2521 cggaattaaa gtcaccgttg agcatccgga taaactggaa gagaaattcc cacaggttgc
     2581 ggcaactggc gatggccctg acattatctt ctgggcacac gaccgctttg gtggctacgc
     2641 tcaatctggc ctgttggctg aaatcacccc ggacaaagcg ttccaggaca agctgtatcc
     2701 gtttacctgg gatgccgtac gttacaacgg caagctgatt gcttacccga tcgctgttga
     2761 agcgttatcg ctgatttata acaaagatct gctgccgaac ccgccaaaaa cctgggaaga
     2821 gatcccggcg ctggataaag aactgaaagc gaaaggtaag agcgcgctga tgttcaacct
     2881 gcaagaaccg tacttcacct ggccgctgat tgctgctgac gggggttatg cgttcaagta
     2941 tgaaaacggc aagtacgaca ttaaagacgt gggcgtggat aacgctggcg caaaagcggg
     3001 tctgaccttc ctggttgacc tgattaaaaa caaacacatg aatgcagaca ccgattactc
     3061 catcgcagaa gctgccttta ataaaggcga aacagcgatg accatcaacg gcccgtgggc
     3121 atggtccaac atcgacacca gcaaagtgaa ttatggtgta acggtactgc cgaccttcaa
     3181 gggtcaacca tccaaaccgt tcgttggcgt gctgagcgca ggtattaacg ccgccagtcc
     3241 gaacaaagag ctggcaaaag agttcctcga aaactatctg ctgactgatg aaggtctgga
     3301 agcggttaat aaagacaaac cgctgggtgc cgtagcgctg aagtcttacg aggaagagtt
     3361 ggcgaaagat ccacgtattg ccgccactat ggaaaacgcc cagaaaggtg aaatcatgcc
     3421 gaacatcccg cagatgtccg ctttctggta tgccgtgcgt actgcggtga tcaacgccgc
     3481 cagcggtcgt cagactgtcg atgaagccct gaaagacgcg cagactaatt cgagctcgaa
     3541 caacaacaac aataacaata acaacaacct cgggatcgag gaaaacctgt acttccaatc
     3601 caatgcaatg gataagaaat actcaatagg cttagatatc ggcacaaata gcgtcggatg
     3661 ggcggtgatc actgatgaat ataaggttcc gtctaaaaag ttcaaggttc tgggaaatac
     3721 agaccgccac agtatcaaaa aaaatcttat aggggctctt ttatttgaca gtggagagac
     3781 agcggaagcg actcgtctca aacggacagc tcgtagaagg tatacacgtc ggaagaatcg
     3841 tatttcttat ctacaggaga ttttttcaaa tgagatggcg aaagtagatg atagtttctt
     3901 tcatcgactt gaagagtctt ttttggtgga agaagacaag aagcatgaac gtcatcctat
     3961 ttttggaaat atagtagatg aagttgctta tcatgagaaa tatccaacta tctatcatct
     4021 gcgaaaaaaa ttggtagatt ctactgataa agcggatttg cgcttaatct atttggcctt
     4081 agcgcatatg attaagtttc gtggtcattt tttgattgag ggagatttaa atcctgataa
     4141 tagtgatgtg gacaaactat ttatccagtt ggtacaaacc tacaatcaat tatttgaaga
     4201 aaaccctatt aacgcaagtg gagtagatgc taaagcgatt ctttctgcac gattgagtaa
     4261 atcaagacga ttagaaaatc tcattgctca gctccccggt gagaagaaaa atggcttatt
     4321 tgggaatctc attgctttgt cattgggttt gacccctaat tttaaatcaa attttgattt
     4381 ggcagaagat gctaaattac agctttcaaa agatacttac gatgatgatt tagataattt
     4441 attggcgcaa attggagatc aatatgctga tttgtttttg gcagctaaga atttatcaga
     4501 tgctatttta ctttcagata tcctaagagt aaatactgaa ataactaagg ctcccctatc
     4561 agcttcaatg attaaacgct acgatgaaca tcatcaagac ttgactcttt taaaagcttt
     4621 agttcgacaa caacttccag aaaagtataa agaaatcttt tttgatcaat caaaaaacgg
     4681 atatgcaggt tatattgatg ggggagctag ccaagaagaa ttttataaat ttatcaaacc
     4741 aattttagaa aaaatggatg gtactgagga attattggtg aaactaaatc gtgaagattt
     4801 gctgcgcaag caacggacct ttgacaacgg ctctattccc catcaaattc acttgggtga
     4861 gctgcatgct attttgagaa gacaagaaga cttttatcca tttttaaaat gcaatcgtga
     4921 gaagattgaa aaaatcttga cttttcgaat tccttattat gttggtccat tggcgcgtgg
     4981 caatagtcgt tttgcatgga tgactcggaa gtctgaagaa acaattaccc catggaattt
     5041 tgaagaagtt gtcgataaag gtgcttcagc tcaatcattt attgaacgca tgacaaactt
     5101 tgataaaaat cttccaaatg aaaaagtact accaaaacat agtttgcttt atgagtattt
     5161 tacggtttat aacgaattga caaaggtcaa atatgttact gaaggaatgc gaaaaccagc
     5221 atttctttca ggtgaacaga agaaagccat tgttgattta ctcttcaaaa caaatcgaaa
     5281 agtaaccgtt aagcaattaa aagaagatta tttcaaaaaa atagaatctt ttgatagtgt
     5341 tgaaatttca ggagttgaag atagatttaa tgcttcatta ggtacctacc atgatttgct
     5401 aaaaattatt aaagataaag attttttgga taatgaagaa aatgaagata tcttagagga
     5461 tattgtttta acattgacct tatttgaaga tagggagatg attgaggaaa gacttaaaac
     5521 atatgctcac ctctttgatg ataaggtgat gaaacagctt aaacgtcgcc gttatactgg
     5581 ttggggacgt ttgtctcgaa aattgattaa tggtattagg gataagcaat ctggcaaaac
     5641 aatattagat tttttgaaat cagatggttt tgccaatcgc aattttatgc agctgatcca
     5701 tgatgatagt ttgacattta aagaagacat tcaaaaagca caagtgtctg gacaaggcga
     5761 tagtttacat gaacatattg caaatttagc tggtagccct gctattaaaa aaggtatttt
     5821 acagactgta aaagttgttg atgaattggt caaagtaatg gggcggcata agccagaaaa
     5881 tatcgttatt gaaatggcac gtgaaaatca gacaactcaa aagggccaga aaaattcgcg
     5941 agagcgtatg aaacgaatcg aagaaggtat caaagaatta ggaagtcaga ttcttaaaga
     6001 gcatcctgtt gaaaatactc aattgcaaaa tgaaaagctc tatctctatt atctccaaaa
     6061 tggaagagac atgtatgtgg accaagaatt agatattaat cgtttaagtg attatgatgt
     6121 cgatcacatt gttccacaaa gtttccttaa agacgattca atagacaata aggtcttaac
     6181 gcgttctgat aaaaatcgtg gtaaatcgga taacgttcca agtgaagaag tagtcaaaaa
     6241 gatgaaaaac tattggagac aacttctaaa cgccaagtta atcactcaac gtaagtttga
     6301 taatttaacg aaagctgaac gtggaggttt gagtgaactt gataaagctg gttttatcaa
     6361 acgccaattg gttgaaactc gccaaatcac taagcatgtg gcacaaattt tggatagtcg
     6421 catgaatact aaatacgatt gcaatgataa acttattcga gaggttaaag tgattacctt
     6481 aaaatctaaa ttagtttctg acttccgaaa agatttccaa ttctataaag tacgtgagat
     6541 taacaattac catcatgccc atgatgcgta tctaaatgcc gtcgttggaa ctgctttgat
     6601 taagaaatat ccaaaacttg aatcggagtt tgtctatggt gattataaag tttatgatgt
     6661 tcgtaaaatg attgctaagt ctgagcaaga aataggcaaa gcaaccgcaa aatatttctt
     6721 ttactctaat atcatgaact tcttcaaaac agaaattaca cttgcaaatg gagagattcg
     6781 caaacgccct ctaatcgaaa ctaatgggga aactggagaa attgtctggg ataaagggcg
     6841 agattttgcc acagtgcgca aagtattgtc catgccccaa gtcaatattg tcaagaaaac
     6901 agaagtacag acaggcggat tctccaagga gtcaatttta ccaaaaagaa attcggacaa
     6961 gcttattgct cgtaaaaaag actgggatcc aaaaaaatat ggtggttttg atagtccaac
     7021 ggtagcttat tcagtcctag tggttgctaa ggtggaaaaa gggaaatcga agaagttaaa
     7081 atccgttaaa gagttactag ggatcacaat tatggaaaga agttcctttg aaaaaaatcc
     7141 gattgacttt ttagaagcta aaggatataa ggaagttaaa aaagacttaa tcattaaact
     7201 acctaaatat agtctttttg agttagaaaa cggtcgtaaa cggatgctgg ctagtgccgg
     7261 agaattacaa aaaggaaatg agctggctct gccaagcaaa tatgtgaatt ttttatattt
     7321 agctagtcat tatgaaaagt tgaagggtag tccagaagat aacgaacaaa aacaattgtt
     7381 tgtggagcag cataagcatt atttagatga gattattgag caaatcagtg aattttctaa
     7441 gcgtgttatt ttagcagatg ccaatttaga taaagttctt agtgcatata acaaacatag
     7501 agacaaacca atacgtgaac aagcagaaaa tattattcat ttatttacgt tgacgaatct
     7561 tggagctccc gctgctttta aatattttga tacaacaatt gatcgtaaac gatatacgtc
     7621 tacaaaagaa gttttagatg ccactcttat ccatcaatcc atcactggtc tttatgaaac
     7681 acgcattgat ttgagtcagc taggaggtga ctaataacat tggaagtgga taacggatcc
     7741 gcgatcgcgg cgcgccacct ggtggccggc cggtaccacg cgtgcgcgct gatccggctg
     7801 ctaacaaagc ccgaaaggaa gctgagttgg ctgctgccac cgctgagcaa taactagcat
     7861 aaccccttgg ggcctctaaa cgggtcttga ggggtttttt gctgaaagga ggaactatat
     7921 ccggatatcc acaggacggg tgtggtcgcc atgatcgcgt agtcgatagt ggctccaagt
     7981 agcgaagcga gcaggactgg gcggcggcca aagcggtcgg acagtgctcc gagaacgggt
     8041 gcgcatagaa attgcatcaa cgcatatagc gctagcagca cgccatagtg actggcgatg
     8101 ctgtcggaat ggacgatatc ccgcaagagg cccggcagta ccggcataac caagcctatg
     8161 cctacagcat ccagggtgac ggtgccgagg atgacgatga gcgcattgtt agatttcata
     8221 cacggtgcct gactgcgtta gcaatttaac tgtgataaac taccgcatta aagcttatcg
     8281 atgataagct gtcaaacatg agaattcttg aagacgaaag ggcctcgtga tacgcctatt
     8341 tttataggtt aatgtcatga taataatggt ttcttagacg tcaggtggca cttttcgggg
     8401 aaatgtgcgc ggaaccccta tttgtttatt tttctaaata cattcaaata tgtatccgct
     8461 catgagacaa taaccctgat aaatgcttca ataacattga aaaaggaaga gtatgagtat
     8521 tcaacatttc cgtgtcgccc ttattccctt ttttgcggca ttttgccttc ctgtttttgc
     8581 tcacccagaa acgctggtga aagtaaaaga tgctgaagat cagttgggtg cacgagtggg
     8641 ttacatcgaa ctggatctca acagcggtaa gatccttgag agttttcgcc ccgaagaacg
     8701 ttttccaatg atgagcactt ttaaagttct gctatgtggc gcggtattat cccgtrttga
     8761 cgccgggcaa gagcaactcg gtcgccgcat acactattct cagaatgact tggttgagta
     8821 ctcaccagtc acagaaaagc atcttacgga tggcatgaca gtaagagaat tatgcagtgc
     8881 tgccataacc atgagtgata acactgcggc caacttactt ctgacaacga tcggaggacc
     8941 gaaggagcta accgcttttt tgcacaacat gggggatcat gtaactcgcc ttgatcgttg
     9001 ggaaccggag ctgaatgaag ccataccaaa cgacgagcgt gacaccacga tgcctgyagc
     9061 aatggcaaca acgttgcgca aactattaac tggcgaacta cttactctag cttcccggca
     9121 acaattaata gactggatgg aggcggataa agttgcagga ccacttctgc gctcggccct
     9181 tccggctggc tggtttattg ctgataaatc tggagccggt gagcgtgggt ctcgcggtat
     9241 cattgcagca ctggggccag atggtaagcc ctcccgtatc gtagttatct acacgacggg
     9301 gagtcaggca actatggatg aacgaaatag acagatcgct gagataggtg cctcactgat
     9361 taagcattgg taactgtcag accaagttta ctcatatata ctttagattg atttaaaact
     9421 tcatttttaa tttaaaagga tctaggtgaa gatccttttt gataatctca tgaccaaaat
     9481 cccttaacgt gagttttcgt tccactgagc gtcagacccc gtagaaaaga tcaaaggatc
     9541 ttcttgagat cctttttttc tgcgcgtaat ctgctgcttg caaacaaaaa aaccaccgct
     9601 accagcggtg gtttgtttgc cggatcaaga gctaccaact ctttttccga aggtaactgg
     9661 cttcagcaga gcgcagatac caaatactgt ccttctagtg tagccgtagt taggccacca
     9721 cttcaagaac tctgtagcac cgcctacata cctcgctctg ctaatcctgt taccagtggc
     9781 tgctgccagt ggcgataagt cgtgtcttac cgggttggac tcaagacgat agttaccgga
     9841 taaggcgcag cggtcgggct gaacgggggg ttcgtgcaca cagcccagct tggagcgaac
     9901 gacctacacc gaactgagat acctacagcg tgagctatga gaaagcgcca cgcttcccga
     9961 agggagaaag gcggacaggt atccggtaag cggcagggtc ggaacaggag agcgcacgag
    10021 ggagcttcca gggggaaacg cctggtatct ttatagtcct gtcgggtttc gcc
//
