[The description below was written by a language model from this plasmid's Addgene catalogue record and the feature table of its GenBank file.]
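Description:
pSHS293 is a bacterial expression plasmid of about 10 kb, built on the pCT10 backbone, for producing an engineered Streptococcus pyogenes Cas9 in E. coli. It replicates from a ColE1/pMB1-type origin and is selected with ampicillin through the bla (AmpR) gene. The catalogue lists it as high copy, although the feature table also annotates pBR322-derived rop and bom elements; Rop normally moderates copy number. A remnant tet promoter from pBR322 is also present.

The expression cassette is driven by a T7 promoter followed by the phage T7 gene 10 ribosome binding site, and it ends at a T7 terminator, so expression requires a host supplying T7 RNA polymerase. The open reading frame encodes an N-terminal 10xHis tag and a cytosolic maltose binding protein lacking its signal sequence. These are followed by a TEV protease cleavage site and then the roughly 4.1 kb Cas9 coding sequence. This layout allows affinity purification and improved solubility, with the His-MBP portion removable by TEV cleavage.

The Cas9 carries four substitutions. C80S and C574S remove the two native cysteines to give a cysteine-free protein, and D435C and E945C introduce two new cysteines at defined positions. The record describes this as a "lobe closure FRET construct". This implies that the engineered cysteines serve as unique sites for attaching donor and acceptor fluorophores, so that distance changes between the Cas9 lobes can be followed by FRET. The associated work concerns conformational control of DNA target cleavage by Cas9. The record does not specify the dyes or the labelling chemistry.
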