Addgene plasmid #87348: pSHS293
Purpose: D435C/E945C in cysteine-free (C80S/C574S) S. pyogenes Cas9 expression plasmid, lobe closure FRET construct
Depositing lab: Jennifer Doudna. Depositing organization: University of California, Berkeley. Publication: Conformational control of DNA target cleavage by CRISPR-Cas9. Sternberg SH, LaFrance B, Kaplan M, Doudna JA. Nature. 2015 Nov 5;527(7576):110-3. doi: 10.1038/nature15544. Epub 2015 Oct 28. PubMed 26524520.
Backbone
  Vector backbone: pCT10
  Backbone size w/o insert (bp): 6000
  Total vector size (bp): 10000
  Vector type: Bacterial Expression
Growth in bacteria
  Bacterial resistance: Ampicillin, 100 μg/mL
  Growth temperature: 37°C
  Growth strain: DH5alpha
  Copy number: High Copy
Gene/Insert
  Gene/Insert name: Cas9
  Species: S. pyogenes
  Insert size (bp): 4100
  Mutation: C80S/D435C/C574S/E945C
  Promoter: T7
  Tag / fusion protein: His-MBP (N terminal on backbone)
  Cloning method: Unknown
  Sequencing primers: 5′ CGCAGACTAATTCGAGCTCG; 3′ GAAAGGAAGCTGAGTTGGCTG
Resource information
  A portion of this plasmid was derived from a plasmid made by: Sternberg et al.
Terms and licenses: Academic/Nonprofit Terms; Industry Terms: Not Available to Industry
How to cite: pSHS293 was a gift from Jennifer Doudna (Addgene plasmid # 87348 ; http://n2t.net/addgene:87348 ; RRID:Addgene_87348)
